LOCUS       Exported 7232 bp ds-DNA circular SYN 12-MAY-2021
DEFINITION  Co-expression of the site-specific recombinase Dre and BFP under the
            control of the hGFAP promoter.
ACCESSION   .
VERSION     .
KEYWORDS    hGFAP-NLS-HA-Dre-P2A-BFP
SOURCE      synthetic DNA construct
  ORGANISM  synthetic DNA construct
REFERENCE   1 (bases 1 to 7232)
  AUTHORS   Hermann M, Stillhard P, Wildner H, Seruggia D, Kapp V,
            Sanchez-Iranzo H, Mercader N, Montoliu L, Zeilhofer HU, Pelczar P
  TITLE     Binary recombinase systems for high-resolution conditional
            mutagenesis.
  JOURNAL   Nucleic Acids Res. 2014 Jan 9.
  PUBMED    24413561
REFERENCE   2 (bases 1 to 7232)
  AUTHORS   .
  TITLE     Direct Submission
  JOURNAL   Exported May 12, 2021 from SnapGene Server 1.1.58
            http://www.snapgene.com
FEATURES             Location/Qualifiers
     source          1..7232
                     /organism="synthetic DNA construct"
                     /mol_type="other DNA"
     CDS             2298..2318
                     /codon_start=1
                     /product="nuclear localization signal of SV40 (simian virus
                     40) large T antigen"
                     /label=SV40 NLS
                     /translation="PKKKRKV"
     CDS             2319..2345
                     /codon_start=1
                     /product="HA (human influenza hemagglutinin) epitope tag"
                     /label=HA
                     /translation="YPYDVPDYA"
     CDS             3384..3440
                     /codon_start=1
                     /product="2A peptide from porcine teschovirus-1
                     polyprotein"
                     /label=P2A
                     /note="Eukaryotic ribosomes fail to insert a peptide bond
                     between the Gly and Pro residues, yielding separate
                     polypeptides."
                     /translation="ATNFSLLKQAGDVEENPGP"
     CDS             3441..4139
                     /codon_start=1
                     /product="monomeric blue fluorescent protein"
                     /label=TagBFP
                     /note="mammalian codon-optimized"
                     /translation="SELIKENMHMKLYMEGTVDNHHFKCTSEGEGKPYEGTQTMRIKVV
                     EGGPLPFAFDILATSFLYGSKTFINHTQGIPDFFKQSFPEGFTWERVTTYEDGGVLTAT
                     QDTSLQDGCLIYNVKIRGVNFTSNGPVMQKKTLGWEAFTETLYPADGGLEGRNDMALKL
                     VGGSHLIANIKTTYRSKKPAKNLKMPGVYYVDYRLERIKEANNETYVEQHEVAVARYCD
                     LPSKLGHKLN"
     primer_bind     complement(4159..4176)
                     /label=BGH-rev
                     /note="Bovine growth hormone terminator, reverse primer.
                     Also called BGH reverse"
     polyA_signal    4165..4389
                     /label=bGH poly(A) signal
                     /note="bovine growth hormone polyadenylation signal"
     primer_bind     complement(4564..4581)
                     /label=L4440
                     /note="L4440 vector, forward primer"
     rep_origin      complement(4735..5323)
                     /direction=LEFT
                     /label=ori
                     /note="high-copy-number ColE1/pMB1/pBR322/pUC origin of
                     replication"
     primer_bind     complement(4815..4834)
                     /label=pBR322ori-F
                     /note="pBR322 origin, forward primer"
     CDS             complement(5494..6354)
                     /codon_start=1
                     /gene="bla"
                     /product="beta-lactamase"
                     /label=AmpR
                     /note="confers resistance to ampicillin, carbenicillin, and
                     related antibiotics"
                     /translation="MSIQHFRVALIPFFAAFCLPVFAHPETLVKVKDAEDQLGARVGYI
                     ELDLNSGKILESFRPEERFPMMSTFKVLLCGAVLSRIDAGQEQLGRRIHYSQNDLVEYS
                     PVTEKHLTDGMTVRELCSAAITMSDNTAANLLLTTIGGPKELTAFLHNMGDHVTRLDRW
                     EPELNEAIPNDERDTTMPVAMATTLRKLLTGELLTLASRQQLIDWMEADKVAGPLLRSA
                     LPAGWFIADKSGAGERGSRGIIAALGPDGKPSRIVVIYTTGSQATMDERNRQIAEIGAS
                     LIKHW"
     primer_bind     6117..6136
                     /label=Amp-R
                     /note="Ampicillin resistance gene, reverse primer"
     promoter        complement(6355..6459)
                     /gene="bla"
                     /label=AmpR promoter
     rep_origin      6486..6941
                     /direction=RIGHT
                     /label=f1 ori
                     /note="f1 bacteriophage origin of replication; arrow
                     indicates direction of (+) strand synthesis"
     primer_bind     complement(6573..6592)
                     /label=F1ori-R
                     /note="F1 origin, reverse primer"
     primer_bind     6783..6804
                     /label=F1ori-F
                     /note="F1 origin, forward primer"
     polyA_signal    7072..7120
                     /note="synthetic polyadenylation signal"
     misc_feature    7134..7225
                     /label=pause site
                     /note="RNA polymerase II transcriptional pause signal from
                     the human alpha-2 globin gene"
     primer_bind     7174..7193
                     /label=RVprimer3
                     /note="pGL3 vector, forward primer"
ORIGIN
        1 ggtaccgagc tcttacgcgt gctagcccgg gctcgagatc tgagctccca cctccctctc
       61 tgtgctggga ctcacagagg gagacctcag gaggcagtct gtccatcaca tgtccaaatg
      121 cagagcatac cctgggctgg gcgcagtggc gcacaactgt aattccagca ctttgggagg
      181 ctgatgtgga aggatcactt gagcccagaa gttctagacc agcctgggca acatggcaag
      241 accctatctc tacaaaaaaa gttaaaaaat cagccacgtg tggtgacaca cacctgtagt
      301 cccagctatt caggaggctg aggtgagggg atcacttaag gctgggaggt tgaggctgca
      361 gtgagtcgtg gttgcgccac tgcactccag cctgggcaac agtgagaccc tgtctcaaaa
      421 gacaaaaaaa aaaaaaaaaa aaaaaagaac atatcctggt gtggagtagg ggacgctgct
      481 ctgacagagg ctcgggggcc tgagctggct ctgtgagctg gggaggaggc agacagccag
      541 gccttgtctg caagcagacc tggcagcatt gggctggccg ccccccaggg cctcctcttc
      601 atgcccagtg aatgactcac cttggcacag acacaatgtt cggggtgggc acagtgcctg
      661 cttcccgccg caccccagcc cccctcaaat gccttccgag aagcccattg agcagggggc
      721 ttgcattgca ccccagcctg acagcctggc atcttgggat aaaagcagca cagcccccta
      781 ggggctgccc ttgctgtgtg gcgccaccgg cggtggagaa caaggctcta ttcagcctgt
      841 gcccaggaaa ggggatcagg ggatgcccag gcatggacag tgggtggcag ggggggagag
      901 gagggctgtc tgcttcccag aagtccaagg acacaaatgg gtgaggggac tgggcagggt
      961 tctgaccctg tgggaccaga gtggagggcg tagatggacc tgaagtctcc agggacaaca
     1021 gggcccaggt ctcaggctcc tagttgggcc cagtggctcc agcgtttcca aacccatcca
     1081 tccccagagg ttcttcccat ctctccaggc tgatgtgtgg gaactcgagg aaataaatct
     1141 ccagtgggag acggaggggt ggccagggaa acggggcgct gcaggaataa agacgagcca
     1201 gcacagccag ctcatgtgta acggctttgt ggagctgtca aggcctggtc tctgggagag
     1261 aggcacaggg aggccagaca aggaaggggt gacctggagg gacagatcca ggggctaaag
     1321 tcctgataag gcaagagagt gccggccccc tcttgcccta tcaggacctc cactgccaca
     1381 tagaggccat gattgaccct tagacaaagg gctggtgtcc aatcccagcc cccagcccca
     1441 gaactccagg gaatgaatgg gcagagagca ggaatgtggg acatctgtgt tcaagggaag
     1501 gactccagga gtctgctggg aatgaggcct agtaggaaat gaggtggccc ttgagggtac
     1561 agaacaggtt cattcttcgc caaattccca gcaccttgca ggcacttaca gctgagtgag
     1621 ataatgcctg ggttatgaaa tcaaaaagtt ggaaagcagg tcagaggtca tctggtacag
     1681 cccttccttc cctttttttt tttttttttt gtgagacaag gtctctctct gttgcccagg
     1741 ctggagtggc gcaaacacag ctcactgcag cctcaaccta ctgggctcaa gcaatcctcc
     1801 agcctcagcc tcccaaagtg ctgggattac aagcatgagc caccccactc agccctttcc
     1861 ttccttttta attgatgcat aataattgta agtattcatc atggtccaac caaccctttc
     1921 ttgacccacc ttcctagaga gagggtcctc ttgcttcagc ggtcagggcc ccagacccat
     1981 ggtctggctc caggtaccac ctgcctcatg caggagttgg cgtgcccagg aagctctgcc
     2041 tctgggcaca gtgacctcag tggggtgagg ggagctctcc ccatagctgg gctgcggccc
     2101 aaccccaccc cctcaggcta tgccaggggg tgttgccagg ggcacccggg catcgccagt
     2161 ctagcccact ccttcataaa gccctcgcat cccaggagcg agcagagcca gagcaggttg
     2221 gagaggagac gcatcacctc cgctgctcgc ggggatctgc gatctaagta agcttgaatt
     2281 ctcgagccgc caccatgcct aagaagaaga ggaaggttta cccatacgat gttccagatt
     2341 acgctggatc ctctgagctg attattagtg gttcatctgg tggattcctg cgaaacatcg
     2401 gcaaagagta tcaggaggcc gctgaaaact tcatgaggtt tatgaatgac cagggggcgt
     2461 acgctcctaa cactttgagg gatttgaggt tggtctttca tagctgggcc agatggtgcc
     2521 atgctcggca gcttgcatgg tttccaatta gtcctgaaat ggcacgcgaa tactttcttc
     2581 agttgcacga tgcagacctg gcctccacta ccatcgacaa gcactatgct atgcttaata
     2641 tgcttctgtc ccactgcgga ctgccaccct tgtccgacga caagtcagtg agtcttgcca
     2701 tgagaagaat tagaagagaa gccgcaaccg aaaagggtga gaggacagga caggcaatcc
     2761 ccctgcgctg ggacgacctg aagctgctgg atgtgctgct cagcaggagc gagcggctgg
     2821 tcgacctgcg caacagggct ttcctgttcg tagcctataa caccctcatg agaatgtctg
     2881 aaatatcacg catcagggtt ggggacttgg atcagacagg agacacagtg accctgcaca
     2941 tcagtcacac taagacaatc accacagctg cgggccttga caaagtgctc tcccggcgaa
     3001 ccacagcagt gctcaatgac tggctggacg tcagtgggct tagagaacat ccagacgctg
     3061 tgctcttccc acctatacac cggtcaaaca aagcccgcat tactaccacg cccctgaccg
     3121 cccctgccat ggagaagatt ttcagtgatg cctgggtgct gctgaacaaa cgggacgcca
     3181 cccccaataa agggaggtat aggacctgga ccggccattc cgccagggtg ggtgccgcaa
     3241 tagacatggc cgagaaacag gtgtctatgg tcgagattat gcaggaaggg acatggaaga
     3301 agcctgaaac actgatgcgg tatctcagaa ggggcggagt gtccgtggga gccaattctc
     3361 gactgatgga tagcggcagc ggcgccacga acttctctct gttaaagcaa gcaggcgacg
     3421 tggaagaaaa ccccggtccc agcgagctga ttaaggagaa catgcacatg aagctgtaca
     3481 tggagggcac cgtggacaac catcacttca agtgcacatc cgagggcgaa ggcaagccct
     3541 acgagggcac ccagaccatg agaatcaagg tggtcgaggg cggccctctc cccttcgcct
     3601 tcgacatcct ggctactagc ttcctctacg gcagcaagac cttcatcaac cacacccagg
     3661 gcatccccga cttcttcaag cagtccttcc ctgagggctt cacatgggag agagtcacca
     3721 catacgaaga cgggggcgtg ctgaccgcta cccaggacac cagcctccag gacggctgcc
     3781 tcatctacaa cgtcaagatc agaggggtga acttcacatc caacggccct gtgatgcaga
     3841 agaaaacact cggctgggag gccttcaccg agaccctgta ccccgctgac ggcggcctgg
     3901 aaggcagaaa cgacatggcc ctgaagctcg tgggcgggag ccatctgatc gcaaacatca
     3961 agaccacata tagatccaag aaacccgcta agaacctcaa gatgcctggc gtctactatg
     4021 tggactacag actggaaaga atcaaggagg ccaacaacga gacctacgtc gagcagcacg
     4081 aggtggcagt ggccagatac tgcgacctcc ctagcaaact ggggcacaag ctgaattagg
     4141 tcagagctcg ctgatcagcc tcgactgtgc cttctagttg ccagccatct gttgtttgcc
     4201 cctcccccgt gccttccttg accctggaag gtgccactcc cactgtcctt tcctaataaa
     4261 atgaggaaat tgcatcgcat tgtctgagta ggtgtcattc tattctgggg ggtggggtgg
     4321 ggcaggacag caagggggag gattgggaag acaatagcag gcatgctggg gatgcggtgg
     4381 gctctatggc ttctgaggcg gaaagaacca gctggggaga tccgtcgacc gatgcccttg
     4441 agagccttca acccagtcag ctccttccgg tgggcgcggg gcatgactat cgtcgccgca
     4501 cttatgactg tcttctttat catgcaactc gtaggacagg tgccggcagc gctcttccgc
     4561 ttcctcgctc actgactcgc tgcgctcggt cgttcggctg cggcgagcgg tatcagctca
     4621 ctcaaaggcg gtaatacggt tatccacaga atcaggggat aacgcaggaa agaacatgtg
     4681 agcaaaaggc cagcaaaagg ccaggaaccg taaaaaggcc gcgttgctgg cgtttttcca
     4741 taggctccgc ccccctgacg agcatcacaa aaatcgacgc tcaagtcaga ggtggcgaaa
     4801 cccgacagga ctataaagat accaggcgtt tccccctgga agctccctcg tgcgctctcc
     4861 tgttccgacc ctgccgctta ccggatacct gtccgccttt ctcccttcgg gaagcgtggc
     4921 gctttctcaa tgctcacgct gtaggtatct cagttcggtg taggtcgttc gctccaagct
     4981 gggctgtgtg cacgaacccc ccgttcagcc cgaccgctgc gccttatccg gtaactatcg
     5041 tcttgagtcc aacccggtaa gacacgactt atcgccactg gcagcagcca ctggtaacag
     5101 gattagcaga gcgaggtatg taggcggtgc tacagagttc ttgaagtggt ggcctaacta
     5161 cggctacact agaaggacag tatttggtat ctgcgctctg ctgaagccag ttaccttcgg
     5221 aaaaagagtt ggtagctctt gatccggcaa acaaaccacc gctggtagcg gtggtttttt
     5281 tgtttgcaag cagcagatta cgcgcagaaa aaaaggatct caagaagatc ctttgatctt
     5341 ttctacgggg tctgacgctc agtggaacga aaactcacgt taagggattt tggtcatgag
     5401 attatcaaaa aggatcttca cctagatcct tttaaattaa aaatgaagtt ttaaatcaat
     5461 ctaaagtata tatgagtaaa cttggtctga cagttaccaa tgcttaatca gtgaggcacc
     5521 tatctcagcg atctgtctat ttcgttcatc catagttgcc tgactccccg tcgtgtagat
     5581 aactacgata cgggagggct taccatctgg ccccagtgct gcaatgatac cgcgagaccc
     5641 acgctcaccg gctccagatt tatcagcaat aaaccagcca gccggaaggg ccgagcgcag
     5701 aagtggtcct gcaactttat ccgcctccat ccagtctatt aattgttgcc gggaagctag
     5761 agtaagtagt tcgccagtta atagtttgcg caacgttgtt gccattgcta caggcatcgt
     5821 ggtgtcacgc tcgtcgtttg gtatggcttc attcagctcc ggttcccaac gatcaaggcg
     5881 agttacatga tcccccatgt tgtgcaaaaa agcggttagc tccttcggtc ctccgatcgt
     5941 tgtcagaagt aagttggccg cagtgttatc actcatggtt atggcagcac tgcataattc
     6001 tcttactgtc atgccatccg taagatgctt ttctgtgact ggtgagtact caaccaagtc
     6061 attctgagaa tagtgtatgc ggcgaccgag ttgctcttgc ccggcgtcaa tacgggataa
     6121 taccgcgcca catagcagaa ctttaaaagt gctcatcatt ggaaaacgtt cttcggggcg
     6181 aaaactctca aggatcttac cgctgttgag atccagttcg atgtaaccca ctcgtgcacc
     6241 caactgatct tcagcatctt ttactttcac cagcgtttct gggtgagcaa aaacaggaag
     6301 gcaaaatgcc gcaaaaaagg gaataagggc gacacggaaa tgttgaatac tcatactctt
     6361 cctttttcaa tattattgaa gcatttatca gggttattgt ctcatgagcg gatacatatt
     6421 tgaatgtatt tagaaaaata aacaaatagg ggttccgcgc acatttcccc gaaaagtgcc
     6481 acctgnnnnn nnnnnnnnnn nnnnnnnnnn nnnnnnnnnn nnnnnnnnnn nnnnnnnnnn
     6541 nnnnnnnnnn nnnnnnnnnn nnnnnnnnnn nnnnnnnnnn nnnnnnnnnn nnnnnnnnnn
     6601 nnnnnnnnnc nnnnnnnnnn nnnnnnnnnn nnnnnnnnnn nnnnnnnnnn nnnnnnnnnn
     6661 nnnnnnnnnn nnnnnnnnnn nnnnnnnnnn nnnnnnnnnn nannnnnnnn nnnnnnnnnn
     6721 nnnnnnnnnn nnnnnnnnnn nnnnnnnnnn ncctttgacg ttggagtcca cgttctttaa
     6781 tagtggactc ttgttccaaa ctggaacaac actcaaccct atctcggtct attcttttga
     6841 tttataaggg attttgccga tttcggccta ttggttaaaa aatgagctga tttaacaaaa
     6901 atttaacgcg aattttaaca aaatattaac gtttacaatt tcccattcgc cattcaggct
     6961 gcgcaactgt tgggaagggc gatcggtgcg ggcctcttcg ctattacgcc agcccaagct
     7021 accatgataa gtaagtaata ttaaggtacg ggaggtactt ggagcggccg caataaaata
     7081 tctttatttt cattacatct gtgtgttggt tttttgtgtg aatcgatagt actaacatac
     7141 gctctccatc aaaacaaaac gaaacaaaac aaactagcaa aataggctgt ccccagtgca
     7201 agtgcaggtg ccagaacatt tctctatcga ta
//
