[The description below was written by a language model from this plasmid's Addgene catalogue record and the feature table of its GenBank file.]
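Description:
hGFAP-NLS-HA-Dre-P2A-BFP is a 7,232 bp mammalian expression plasmid built on the pGL3-basic backbone, with backbone and promoter derived from an earlier hGFAP-driven firefly luciferase construct. It is propagated in E. coli through a high-copy ColE1/pUC-type origin and selected with ampicillin via the beta-lactamase gene and its own promoter. An f1 phage origin is also present. As is typical of pGL3 vectors, a synthetic polyadenylation signal and an RNA polymerase II pause site from the human alpha-2 globin gene lie upstream of the promoter region, where they limit spurious read-through transcription from the backbone into the expression cassette.

The payload is a single open reading frame under the human GFAP promoter, a regulatory region commonly used to direct expression to astrocytes and related glial cells. The promoter itself is not annotated in the feature table, but presumably occupies the unannotated region preceding the coding sequence. The reading frame opens with an SV40 large T antigen nuclear localization signal and an HA epitope tag. These are followed by the Dre recombinase coding sequence, which is likewise unannotated and falls in the gap between the HA tag and the P2A element. Next come a porcine teschovirus P2A peptide and a mammalian codon-optimized monomeric TagBFP, and the cassette ends with a bovine growth hormone polyadenylation signal. Ribosomal skipping at P2A yields separate nuclear-targeted, HA-detectable Dre and blue fluorescent protein, so BFP fluorescence marks cells expressing the recombinase. Dre is a site-specific recombinase that acts on rox sites rather than the loxP sites recognized by Cre. The associated publication concerns binary recombinase systems for high-resolution conditional mutagenesis, which fits use of this plasmid as a GFAP-restricted Dre source.
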