Addgene plasmid #51277: hGFAP-NLS-HA-Dre-P2A-BFP
Purpose: Co-expression of the site-specific recombinase Dre and BFP under the control of the hGFAP promoter
Depositing lab: Pawel Pelczar. Depositing organization: University of Zurich. Publication: Binary recombinase systems for high-resolution conditional mutagenesis. Hermann M, Stillhard P, Wildner H, Seruggia D, Kapp V, Sanchez-Iranzo H, Mercader N, Montoliu L, Zeilhofer HU, Pelczar P. Nucleic Acids Res. 2014 Jan 9. 10.1093/nar/gkt1361 PubMed 24413561.
Backbone
  Vector backbone: pGL3-basic
  Backbone manufacturer: Promega
  Vector type: Mammalian Expression
Growth in bacteria
  Bacterial resistance: Ampicillin, 100 μg/mL
  Growth temperature: 37°C
  Growth strain: DH5alpha
  Copy number: High Copy
Gene/Insert
  Gene/Insert name: NLS-HA-Dre-P2A-BFP
  Promoter: hGFAP
  Cloning method: Restriction Enzyme; 5′ cloning site HindIII (not destroyed); 3′ cloning site BamHI (destroyed during cloning)
  Sequencing primers: 5′ AGGAGACGCATCACCTCCGCTGC
Resource information
  A portion of this plasmid was derived from a plasmid made by: Backbone and promoter based on hGFAP-fLuc (https://www.addgene.org/40589/)
Terms and licenses: Academic/Nonprofit Terms; Industry Terms: Not Available to Industry
How to cite: hGFAP-NLS-HA-Dre-P2A-BFP was a gift from Pawel Pelczar (Addgene plasmid # 51277 ; http://n2t.net/addgene:51277 ; RRID:Addgene_51277)
