>Addgene plasmid #51277 | hGFAP-NLS-HA-Dre-P2A-BFP | addgene partial sequence | sequence record 79883 | GFAPpro-F 5'-ACTCCTTCATAAAGCCCTCG-3'
CAGGTTGGAGAGGAGACGCATCACCTCCGCTGCTCGCGGGGATCTGCGATCTAAGTAAGCTTGAATTCTC
GAGCCGCCACCATGCCTAAGAAGAAGAGGAAGGTTTACCCATACGATGTTCCAGATTACGCTGGATCCTC
TGAGCTGATTATTAGTGGTTCATCTGGTGGATTCCTGCGAAACATCGGCAAAGAGTATCAGGAGGCCGCT
GAAAACTTCATGAGGTTTATGAATGACCAGGGGGCGTACGCTCCTAACACTTTGAGGGATTTGAGGTTGG
TCTTTCATAGCTGGGCCAGATGGTGCCATGCTCGGCAGCTTGCATGGTTTCCAATTAGTCCTGAAATGGC
ACGCGAATACTTTCTTCAGTTGCACGATGCAGACCTGGCCTCCACTACCATCGACAAGCACTATGCTATG
CTTAATATGCTTCTGTCCCACTGCGGACTGCCACCCTTGTCCGACGACAAGTCAGTGAGTCTTGCCATGA
GAAGAATTAGAAGAGAAGCCGCAACCGAAAAGGGTGAGAGGACAGGACAGGCAATCCCCCTGCGCTGGGA
CGACCTGAAGCTGCTGGATGTGCTGCTCAGCAGGAGCGAGCGGCTGGTCGACCTGCGCAACAGGGCTTTC
CTGTTCGTAGCCTATAACACCCTCATGAGAATGTCTGAAATATCACGCATCAGGGTTGGGGACTTGGATC
AGACAGGAGACACAGTGACCCTGCACATCAGTCACACTAAGACAATCACCACAGCTGCGGGCCTTGACAA
AGTGCTCTCCCGGCGAACCACAGCAGTGCTCAATGACTGGCTGGACGTCAGTGGGCTTAGAGAACATCCA
GACGCTGTGCTCTTCCCACCTATACACCGGTCAAACAAAGCCCGCATTACTACCACGCCCCTGACCGCCC
CTGCCATGGAGAAGA
