>Addgene plasmid #51277 | hGFAP-NLS-HA-Dre-P2A-BFP | addgene partial sequence | sequence record 79899 | BGH-rev 5'-TAGAAGGCACAGTCGAGG-3'
TTTGCTAGGGAGGTCGCAGTATCTGGCCACTGCCACCTCGTGCTGCTCGACGTAGGTCTCGTTGTTGGCC
TCCTTGATTCTTTCCAGTCTGTAGTCCACATAGTAGACGCCAGGCATCTTGAGGTTCTTAGCGGGTTTCT
TGGATCTATATGTGGTCTTGATGTTTGCGATCAGATGGCTCCCGCCCACGAGCTTCAGGGCCATGTCGTT
TCTGCCTTCCAGGCCGCCGTCAGCGGGGTACAGGGTCTCGGTGAAGGCCTCCCAGCCGAGTGTTTTCTTC
TGCATCACAGGGCCGTTGGATGTGAAGTTCACCCCTCTGATCTTGACGTTGTAGATGAGGCAGCCGTCCT
GGAGGCTGGTGTCCTGGGTAGCGGTCAGCACGCCCCCGTCTTCGTATGTGGTGACTCTCTCCCATGTGAA
GCCCTCAGGGAAGGACTGCTTGAAGAAGTCGGGGATGCCCTGGGTGTGGTTGATGAAGGTCTTGCTGCCG
TAGAGGAAGCTAGTAGCCAGGATGTCGAAGGCGAAGGGGAGAGGGCCGCCCTCGACCACCTTGATTCTCA
TGGTCTGGGTGCCCTCGTAGGGCTTGCCTTCGCCCTCGGATGTGCACTTGAAGTGATGGTTGTCCACGGT
GCCCTCCATGTACAGCTTCATGTGCATGTTCTCCTTAATCAGCTCGCTGGGACCGGGGTTTTCTTCCACG
TCGCCTGCTTGCTTTAACAGAGAGAAGTTCGTGGCGCCGCTGCCGCTATCCATCAGTCGAGAATTGGCTC
CCACGGACACTCCGCCCCTTCTGAGATACCGCATCAGTGTTTCAGGCTTCTTCCATGTCCCTTCCTGCAT
AATCTCGACCATAGACACCTGTTTCTCGGCCATGTCTATTGCGGCACCCACCCTGGCGGAATGGCCGGTC
CAGGTCCTATAC
